Addgene plasmid #147068: pAc5.1B-EGFP-DmGW182-Nterm6Wmut_O
Purpose: Insect Expression of DmGW182-Nterm6Wmut
Depositing lab: Elisa Izaurralde. Depositing organization: Max Planck Institute for Developmental Biology.
Backbone
  Vector backbone: Unknown
  Vector type: Insect Expression
Growth in bacteria
  Bacterial resistance: Ampicillin, 100 μg/mL
  Growth temperature: 37°C
  Growth strain: DH5alpha
  Copy number: Low Copy
Gene/Insert
  Gene/Insert name: DmGW182-Nterm6Wmut
  Species: D. melanogaster (fly)
  Mutation: Two non silent mutations V704A and N799S and one silent mutation G2295A compared to the sequence given by NM_166780.1 varA.
  Entrez Gene: gw (a.k.a. Dmel_CG31992, CG11484, CG31992, CG9905, Dmel\CG31992, GQ182, GW, GW182, Gw, Gw182, anon-EST:Posey205, dGW182, gw182)
  Cloning method: Unknown
Terms and licenses: Academic/Nonprofit Terms; Industry Terms: Not Available to Industry
Depositor comments: Plasmids from this collection were made available to the research community and donated after the lab closed. Please note that the sequence provided by the depositing laboratory may be theoretical/predicted or based on Sanger sequencing results. There may be discrepancies between sequencing results obtained by Addgene and the depositor sequence. If an Addgene verified sequence is not available, please contact before placing your order to request that our lab fully sequence the plasmid.
How to cite: pAc5.1B-EGFP-DmGW182-Nterm6Wmut_O was a gift from Elisa Izaurralde (Addgene plasmid # 147068 ; http://n2t.net/addgene:147068 ; RRID:Addgene_147068)
