[The description below was written by a language model from this plasmid's Addgene catalogue record and pLannotate feature annotations shown in this document.]
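Description:
pAc5.1B-EGFP-DmGW182-Nterm6Wmut_O is an insect expression plasmid for producing an EGFP-tagged mutant form of Drosophila melanogaster GW182 (gene gw, also called Gawky) in fly cells. The catalogue lists the backbone as unknown, although the name and the annotated parts point to a pAc5.1-type vector. The 10,234 nt depositor sequence carries a ColE1/pUC-type origin and an AmpR (β-lactamase) cassette with its own promoter for propagation and ampicillin selection in E. coli. The record lists it as low copy, even though the origin is annotated as a high-copy type. Short fragments of a tetracycline resistance gene and of SV40 large T antigen are also annotated; these appear to be non-functional backbone remnants. No selectable marker for insect cells is annotated.

Expression is driven by the constitutive Drosophila actin 5C (Ac5) promoter. Downstream lie the EGFP coding sequence and then a roughly 4.2 kb gw open reading frame, an arrangement consistent with an N-terminal EGFP fusion that allows fluorescence-based localisation or anti-GFP detection and pulldown. A V5 epitope sequence follows the insert, but the record does not show whether it is read in frame or preceded by a stop codon. An SV40 polyadenylation signal lies downstream of the cassette.

The "Nterm6Wmut" designation suggests substitutions at six tryptophan residues in the N-terminal region, but the record does not define these changes. It does note two non-silent differences (V704A and N799S) and one silent change relative to the reference transcript variant A. The stated purpose is simply insect expression of this mutant. The depositor cautions that the supplied sequence may be theoretical or based on Sanger sequencing.
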