Features (pLannotate 1.2.2; 10 found; start..end, strand, type, name):
     56..2568    +  promoter       Ac5 promoter: Drosophila melanogaster actin 5C promoter
   2588..3304    +  CDS            EGFP: EGFP is a basic (constitutively fluorescent) green fluorescent protein published in 1996, derived from Aequorea victoria. It is reported to be a rapidly-maturing weak dimer with moderate acid sensitivity.
   3329..7480    +  CDS            gw: GAWKY_DROME - Also known as GW182 From Drosophila melanogaster (Fruit fly).
   7519..7560    +  CDS            V5 tag: epitope tag from simian virus 5
   7660..7794    -  polyA_signal   SV40 poly(A) signal: SV40 polyadenylation signal
   7817..7901    -  CDS            large T antigen (fragment): large T antigen from SV40 (simian virus 40)
   7902..8372    +  CDS            TcR (fragment): tetracycline efflux protein; tet; confers resistance to tetracycline
   8416..9004    -  rep_origin     ori: high-copy-number ColE1/pMB1/pBR322/pUC origin of replication
   9175..10035   -  CDS            AmpR: β-lactamase; bla; confers resistance to ampicillin, carbenicillin, and related antibiotics
  10036..10140   -  promoter       AmpR promoter: bla
>Addgene plasmid #147068 | pAc5.1B-EGFP-DmGW182-Nterm6Wmut_O | depositor full sequence | sequence record 289515 | Full Sequence
CTTCAAGGAATTAATTCTATATTCTAAAAACACAAATGATACTTCTAAAAAAAATCATGAATGGCATCAA
CTCTGAATCAAATCTTTGCAGATGCACCTACTTCTCATTTCCACTGTCACATCATTTTTCCAGATCTCGC
TGCCTGTTATGTGGCCCACAAACCAAGACACGTTTTATGGCCATTAAAGCTGGCTGATCGTCGCCAAACA
CCAAATACATATCAATATGTACATTCGAGAAAGAAGCGATCAAAGAAGCGTCTTCGGGCGAGTAGGAGAA
TGCGGAGGAGAAGGAGAACGAGCTGATCTAGTATCTCTCCACAATCCAATGCCAACTGACCAACTGGCCA
TATTCGGAGCAATTTGAAGCCAATTTCCATCGCCTGGCGATCGCTCCATTCTTGGCTATATGTTTTTCAC
CGTTCCCGGGGCCATTTTCAAAGACTCGTCGGTAAGATAAGATTGTGTCACTCGCTGTCTCTCTTCATTT
GTCGAAGAATGCTGAGGAATTTCGCGATGACGTCGGCGAGTATTTTGAAGAATGAGAATAATTTGTATTT
ATACGAAAATCAGTTAGTGGAATTTTCTACAAAAACATGTTATCTATAGATAATTTTGTTGCAAAATATG
TTGACTATGACAAAGATTGTATGTATATACCTTTAATGTATTCTCATTTTCTTATGTATTTATAATGGCA
ATGATGATACTGATGATATTTTAAGATGATGCCAGACCACAGGCTGATTTCTGCGTCTTTTGCCGAACGC
AGTGCATGTGCGGTTGTTGTTTTTTGGAATAGTTTCAATTTTCGGACTGTCCGCTTTGATTTCAGTTTCT
TGGCTTATTCAAAAAGCAAAGTAAAGCCAAAAAAGCGAGATGGCAATACCAAATGCGGCAAAACGGTAGT
GGAAGGAAAGGGGTGCGGGGCAGCGGAAGGAAGGGTGGGGCGGGGCGTGGCGGGGTCTGTGGCTGGGCGC
GACGTCACCGACGTTGGAGCCACTCCTTTGACCATGTGTGCGTGTGTGTATTATTCGTGTCTCGCCACTC
GCCGGTTGTTTTTTTCTTTTTATCTCGCTCTCTCTAGCGCCATCTCGTACGCATGCTCAACGCACCGCAT
GTTGCCGTGTCCTTTATGCGTCATTTTGGCTCGAAATAGGCAATTATTTAAACAAAGATTAGTCAACGAA
AACGCTAAAATAAATAAGTCTACAATATGGTTACTTATTGCCATGTGTGTGCAGCCAACGATAGCAACAA
AAGCAACAACACAGTGGCTTTCCCTCTTTCACTTTTTGTTTGCAAGCGCGTGCGAGCAAGACGGCACGAC
CGGCAAACGCAATTACGCTGACAAAGAGCAGACGAAGTTTTGGCCGAAAAACATCAAGGCGCCTGATACG
AATGCATTTGCAATAACAATTGCGATATTTAATATTGTTTATGAAGCTGTTTGACTTCAAAACACACAAA
AAAAAAAATAAAACAAATTATTTGAAAGAGAATTAGGAATCGGACAGCTTATCGTTACGGGCTAACAGCA
CACCGAGACGAAATAGCTTACCTGACGTCACAGCCTCTGGAAGAACTGCCGCCAAGCAGAGAGAGAGAGA
AAAAGAGGGAGAGCAGCTTAGACCGCATGTGCTTGTGTGTGAGGCGTCTCTCTCTTCGTCTCCTGTTTGC
GCAAACGCATAGACTGCACTGAGAAAATCGATTACCTATTTTTTATGAATGAATATTTGCACTATTACTA
TTCAAAACTATTAAGATAGCAATCACATTCAATAGCCAAATACTATACCACCTGAGCGATGCAACGAAAT
GATCAATTTGAGCAAAAATGCTGCATATTTAGGACGGCATCATTATAGAAATGCTTCTTGCTGTGTACTT
TTCTCTCGTCTGGCAGCTGTTTCGCCGTTATTGTTAAAACCGGCTTAAGTTAGGTGTGTTTTCTACGACT
AGTGATGCCCCTACTAGAAGATGTGTGTTGCACAAATGTCCCTGAATAACCAATTTGAAGTGCAGATAGC
AGTAAACGTAAGCTAATATGAATATTATTTAACTGTAATGTTTTAATATCGCTGGACATTACTAATAAAC
CCACTATAAACACATGTACATATGTATGTTTTGGCATACAATGAGTAGTTGGGGAAAAAATGTGTAAAAG
CACCGTGACCATCACAGCATAAAGATAACCAGCTGAAGTATCGAATATGAGTAACCCCCAAATTGAATCA
CATGCCGCAACTGATAGGACCCATGGAAGTACACTCTTCATGGCGATATACAAGACACACACAAGCACGA
ACACCCAGTTGCGGAGGAAATTCTCCGTAAATGAAAACCCAATCGGCGAACAATTCATACCCATATATGG
TAAAAGTTTTGAACGCGACTTGAGAGCGGAGAGCATTGCGGCTGATAAGGTTTTAGCGCTAAGCGGGCTT
TATAAAACGGGCTGCGGGACCAGTTTTCATATCACTACCGTTTGAGTTCTTGTGCTGTGTGGATACTCCT
CCCGACACAAAGCCGCTCCATCAGCCAGCAGTCGTCTAATCCAGAGACCCCGGATCGGGGTACCAACATG
GTGAGCAAGGGCGAGGAGCTGTTCACCGGGGTGGTGCCCATCCTGGTCGAGCTGGACGGCGACGTAAACG
GCCACAAGTTCAGCGTGTCCGGCGAGGGCGAGGGCGATGCCACCTACGGCAAGCTGACCCTGAAGTTCAT
CTGCACCACCGGCAAGCTGCCCGTGCCCTGGCCCACCCTCGTGACCACCCTGACCTACGGCGTGCAGTGC
TTCAGCCGCTACCCCGACCACATGAAGCAGCACGACTTCTTCAAGTCCGCCATGCCCGAAGGCTACGTCC
AGGAGCGCACCATCTTCTTCAAGGACGACGGCAACTACAAGACCCGCGCCGAGGTGAAGTTCGAGGGCGA
CACCCTGGTGAACCGCATCGAGCTGAAGGGCATCGACTTCAAGGAGGACGGCAACATCCTGGGGCACAAG
CTGGAGTACAACTACAACAGCCACAACGTCTATATCATGGCCGACAAGCAGAAGAACGGCATCAAGGTGA
ACTTCAAGATCCGCCACAACATCGAGGACGGCAGCGTGCAGCTCGCCGACCACTACCAGCAGAACACCCC
CATCGGCGACGGCCCCGTGCTGCTGCCCGACAACCACTACCTGAGCACCCAGTCCGCCCTGAGCAAAGAC
CCCAACGAGAAGCGCGATCACATGGTCCTGCTGGAGTTCGTGACCGCCGCCGGGATCACTCTCGGCATGG
ACGAGCTGTACAAGCCAAGCTTGAATTCTCCTGCAGGCATGCGTGAAGCCCTTTTTTCCCAAGATGGCTG
GGGCTGTCAGCATGTTAACCAGGATACTAATTGGGAAGTTCCCAGTTCGCCAGAACCAGCCAATAAGGAT
GCACCCGGTCCACCAATGTGGAAGCCAAGCATTAACAATGGTACTGATCTTTGGGAGTCCAATTTGAGAA
ACGGAGGTCAGCCGGCCGCACAGCAAGTTCCAAAGCCGTCGTGGGGTCATACACCATCCTCTAACTTAGG
TGGAACATGGGGTGAGGACGACGATGGCGCCGATAGTAGTAGTGTGTGGACTGGAGGAGCTGTTAGCAAC
GCGGGATCCGGAGCTGCAGTGGGAGTAAACCAAGCCGGAGTTAATGTCGGTCCAGGCGGTGTTGTTTCGT
CTGGCGGACCTCAGTGGGGACAAGGTGTCGTTGGCGTCGGACTTGGATCAACTGGAGGTAACGGGTCAAG
CAATATAACTGGATCGTCTGGAGTCGCAACAGGTAGTAGCGGAAACTCCAGCAACGCTGGTAACGGTTGG
GGAGACCCTCGTGAAATACGCCCTTTGGGAGTTGGTGGCTCCATGGATATTCGAAATGTTGAACATCGCG
GCGGTAACGGTTCTGGAGCAACTTCGAGCGATCCACGAGACATTCGCATGATCGATCCGCGTGACCCTAT
TCGAGGAGATCCCCGTGGAATATCTGGTCGTCTTAATGGGACCTCTGAAATGGCGGGTCATCATCCACAA
ATGTCCCATAACCAGTTGCAAGGTATCAACAAAATGGTTGGTCAAAGTGTAGCAACTGCCAGCACCAGTG
TCGGAACATCTGGCTCGGGCATCGGTCCTGGAGGTCCCGGTCCTAGTACAGTATCAGGCAATATCCCAAC
ACAGGCGGGGCCTGCTCAACCGGTAAGCGTTGGTGTAAGTGGTCCCAAAGACATGTCAAAACAGATAAGT
GGAGCGGAGGAACCATCACCACCGCCTCAGCGTCGCAGTATTCCTAACTACGATGATGGTACATCGTTGG
CGGGTCAGCAAACTCGTGTTCCCGCTGCAAGCGGTCACTGGAAAGACATGACTGATTCGATAGGTCGTAG
TAGTCATCTCATGCGTGGCCAAAGCCAAACGGGAGGTATAGGAATAGCCGGCGTTGGAAATAGCAATGTT
CCAGTGGGAGCCAATCCAAGTAATCCTATAAGCAGTGTAGTTGGACCTCAAGCCCGGATTCCATCTGTGG
GCGGCGTACAACACAAACCAGACGGCGGCGCTATGTGGGTGCATTCCGGCAATGTAGGTGGCAGAAATAA
TGTTGCTGCTGTTACTACTGCGGGAGATGACACTCATAGCGTTAATGTCGGCGCTCCCAGCAGTGGCAGT
GTATCCAGCAACAATTGGGTTGATGACAAGTCCAACTCAACCTTGGCACAAAACTCTTGGAGCGACCCGG
CCCCTGTTGGAGTTAGTGCGGGCAATAAGCAAAGCAAACCGCCAAGCAATAGTGCTTCATCAGGTTGGAG
CACTGCTGCGGGCGTGGTGGATGGGGTTGATCTAGGATCTGAGTGGAACACGCACGGGGGGATTATTGGA
AAATCTCAGCAACAACAAAAACTAGCGGGACTTAACGTGGGAATGGTGAACGTAATTAACGCGGAGATCA
TTAAGCAAAGCAAGCAATACAGGATCCTTGTCGAGAACGGCTTTAAAAAGGAAGATGTAGAGCGGGCATT
AGTGATTGCTAATATGAACATCGAAGAGGCAGCCGATATGCTCCGTGCCAACTCATCCCTATCAATGGAT
GGTTGGCGTCGACATGATGAGTCCCTTGGATCTTATGCCGACCACAATAGTTCAACAAGCAGCGGTGGAT
TTGCTGGTCGTTACCCGGTCAACAGTGGACAACCTTCAATGTCCTTTCCTCATAATAACCTTATGAATAA
CATGGGAGGTACCGCTGTTACTGGAGGTAACAACAATACAAACATGACAGCTTTACAGGTGCAAAAGTAT
TTAAATCAAGGGCAACATGGTGTCGCTGTTGGACCGCAAGCCGTTGGTAATTCTTCAGCAGTATCTGTCG
GATTTGGTCAGAACACGTCTAACGCAGCAGTGGCAGGAGCAGCCTCTGCAAATATAGCAGCAAATACAAA
CAACCAACCGTCTGGTCAGCAAATTCGCATGCTAGGCCAGCAAATTCAGTTGGCCATTCATAGTGGTTTC
ATATCTAGTCAGATATTGACTCAACCGCTAACTCAAACAACCCTTAACCTTTTAAACCAACTTCTTAGCA
ATATTAAGCATCTCCAGGCTGCACAGCAATCCCTTACCCGCGGGGGAAATGTCAATCCAATGGCAGTGAA
TGTGGCTATATCTAAATACAAGCAGCAAATCCAGAATTTACAGAACCAGATAAGTGCACAACAGGCTGTG
TATGTAAAACAGCAAAATATGCAACCAACTTCACAACAACAACAGCCCCAACAACAGCAACTTCCTTCTG
TTCATCTAAGTAACTCAGGCAACGACTATTTAAGAGGTCACGATGCAATAAATAATTTGCAAAGCAACTT
TTCTGAGCTCAATATTAATAAGCCAAGTGGATATCAAGGAGCGTCCAATCAACAATCCCGATTAAATCAG
TGGAAGCTTCCAGTATTAGATAAGGAGATCAACTCTGACAGTACGGAATTTTCTCGTGCCCCAGGTGCAA
CGAAACAAAATTTGACGGCCAACACAAGCAACATAAACTCTTTGGGTCTTCAAAACGATAGTACATGGTC
AACTGGACGCAGTATTGGTGACGGTTGGCCTGATCCCTCATCTGATAACGAGAATAAAGACTGGTCTGTT
GCTCAGCCAACTTCAGCAGCAACTGCTTACACTGATCTGGTCCAAGAGTTTGAGCCAGGCAAGCCATGGA
AGGGTTCACAGATCAAAAGCATAGAAGATGATCCCAGCATTACACCAGGAAGCGTTGCTAGATCTCCATT
GTCTATTAATTCGACGCCAAAAGATGCTGACATATTTGCCAATACCGGTAAAAATTCACCGACTGATTTA
CCGCCACTAAGTTTATCGTCGTCTACATGGAGTTTTAATCCAAACCAAAATTATCCGAGTCACAGTTGGT
CTGACAATAGTCAACAATGTACCGCCACTTCGGAGCTTTGGACAAGCCCGCTAAATAAATCATCGTCTCG
AGGTCCCCCGCCAGGATTGACTGCCAATTCAAATAAATCTGCAAATAGTAATGCGTCAACGCCAACAACT
ATTACCGGAGGTGCGAATGGATGGTTACAGCCTCGAAGTGGCGGTGTTCAAACCACAAACACTAATTGGA
CAGGTGGTAACACCACTTGGGGCTCCAGTTGGTTGCTTTTGAAAAATCTAACAGCACAGATTGATGGTCC
TACTTTGCGTACACTGTGTATGCAGCATGGGCCCCTTGTCAGCTTTCACCCGTATTTGAACCAAGGAATT
GCCTTATGTAAATATACTACTCGTGAGGAGGCGAACAAGGCGCAAATGGCGTTAAACAACTGTGTCCTCG
CCAACACCACAATATTTGCTGAATCTCCCAGCGAGAACGAGGTGCAAAGCATTATGCAGCACTTACCACA
AACTCCTTCCTCTACAAGCTCTAGTGGAACTAGTGGTGGCAACGTCGGAGGCGTCGGCACTTCAGCCAAT
AATGCAAACAGTGGTTCTGCAGCTTGTCTGTCCGGAAACAATAGCGGCAACGGAAACGGCAGCGCGAGCG
GCGCCGGCAGCGGCAACAATGGCAACAGTAGCTGCAACAACAGTGCCGCCGGGGGGGGCAGCAGCAGCAA
CAACACGATTACCACTGTAGCAAATTCGAATCTTGTTGGTTCTAGTGGCTCTGTCTCAAATTCCTCTGGC
GTTACTGCTAACTCTAGTACTGTTTCTGTAGTTAGTTGTACAGCGAGTGGGAATTCCATAAATGGGGCAG
GTACTGCAAACAGTTCTGGTTCAAAGAGTAGTGCAAACAATTTAGCTAGCGGCCAGTCTAGCGCTTCTAA
CTTAACTAATAGCACCAATTCAACATGGCGACAAACTAGCCAAAACCAAGCTCTTCAAAGTCAAAGCAGG
CCATCAGGCAGAGAAGCTGACTTTGATTATATATCTCTCGTTTATTCCATTGTTGATGATTAAGCGGCCG
CTCGAGTCTAGAGGGCCCGCGGTTCGAAGGTAAGCCTATCCCTAACCCTCTCCTCGGTCTCGATTCTACG
CGTACCGGTCATCATCACCATCACCATTGAGTTTAAACCCGCTGATCAGCCTCGACTGTGCCTTCTAAGG
CCTGAGCTCGCTGATCAGCCTCGATCGAGGATCCAGACATGATAAGATACATTGATGAGTTTGGACAAAC
CACAACTAGAATGCAGTGAAAAAAATGCTTTATTTGTGAAATTTGTGATGCTATTGCTTTATTTGTAACC
ATTATAAGCTGCAATAAACAAGTTAACAACAACAATTGCATTCATTTTATGTTTCAGGTTCAGGGGGAGG
TGTGGGAGGTTTTTTAAAGCAAGTAAAACCTCTACAAATGTGGTATGGCTGATTATGATCAGTCGACCGA
TGCCCTTGAGAGCCTTCAACCCAGTCAGCTCCTTCCGGTGGGCGCGGGGCATGACTATCGTCGCCGCACT
TATGACTGTCTTCTTTATCATGCAACTCGTAGGACAGGTGCCGGCAGCGCTCTGGGTCATTTTCGGCGAG
GACCGCTTTCGCTGGAGCGCGACGATGATCGGCCTGTCGCTTGCGGTATTCGGAATCTTGCACGCCCTCG
CTCAAGCCTTCGTCACTGGTCCCGCCACCAAACGTTTCGGCGAGAAGCAGGCCATTATCGCCGGCATGGC
GGCCGACGCGCTGGGCTACGTCTTGCTGGCGTTCGCGACGCGAGGCTGGATGGCCTTCCCCATTATGATT
CTTCTCGCTTCCGGCGGCATCGGGATGCCCGCGTTGCAGGCCATGCTGTCCAGGCAGGTAGATGACGACC
ATCAGGGACAGCTTCAAGGATCGCTCGCGGCTCTTACCAGCCAGCAAAAGGCCAGGAACCGTAAAAAGGC
CGCGTTGCTGGCGTTTTTCCATAGGCTCCGCCCCCCTGACGAGCATCACAAAAATCGACGCTCAAGTCAG
AGGTGGCGAAACCCGACAGGACTATAAAGATACCAGGCGTTTCCCCCTGGAAGCTCCCTCGTGCGCTCTC
CTGTTCCGACCCTGCCGCTTACCGGATACCTGTCCGCCTTTCTCCCTTCGGGAAGCGTGGCGCTTTCTCA
ATGCTCACGCTGTAGGTATCTCAGTTCGGTGTAGGTCGTTCGCTCCAAGCTGGGCTGTGTGCACGAACCC
CCCGTTCAGCCCGACCGCTGCGCCTTATCCGGTAACTATCGTCTTGAGTCCAACCCGGTAAGACACGACT
TATCGCCACTGGCAGCAGCCACTGGTAACAGGATTAGCAGAGCGAGGTATGTAGGCGGTGCTACAGAGTT
CTTGAAGTGGTGGCCTAACTACGGCTACACTAGAAGGACAGTATTTGGTATCTGCGCTCTGCTGAAGCCA
GTTACCTTCGGAAAAAGAGTTGGTAGCTCTTGATCCGGCAAACAAACCACCGCTGGTAGCGGTGGTTTTT
TTGTTTGCAAGCAGCAGATTACGCGCAGAAAAAAAGGATCTCAAGAAGATCCTTTGATCTTTTCTACGGG
GTCTGACGCTCAGTGGAACGAAAACTCACGTTAAGGGATTTTGGTCATGAGATTATCAAAAAGGATCTTC
ACCTAGATCCTTTTAAATTAAAAATGAAGTTTTAAATCAATCTAAAGTATATATGAGTAAACTTGGTCTG
ACAGTTACCAATGCTTAATCAGTGAGGCACCTATCTCAGCGATCTGTCTATTTCGTTCATCCATAGTTGC
CTGACTCCCCGTCGTGTAGATAACTACGATACGGGAGGGCTTACCATCTGGCCCCAGTGCTGCAATGATA
CCGCGAGACCCACGCTCACCGGCTCCAGATTTATCAGCAATAAACCAGCCAGCCGGAAGGGCCGAGCGCA
GAAGTGGTCCTGCAACTTTATCCGCCTCCATCCAGTCTATTAATTGTTGCCGGGAAGCTAGAGTAAGTAG
TTCGCCAGTTAATAGTTTGCGCAACGTTGTTGCCATTGCTGCAGGCATCGTGGTGTCACGCTCGTCGTTT
GGTATGGCTTCATTCAGCTCCGGTTCCCAACGATCAAGGCGAGTTACATGATCCCCCATGTTGTGCAAAA
AAGCGGTTAGCTCCTTCGGTCCTCCGATCGTTGTCAGAAGTAAGTTGGCCGCAGTGTTATCACTCATGGT
TATGGCAGCACTGCATAATTCTCTTACTGTCATGCCATCCGTAAGATGCTTTTCTGTGACTGGTGAGTAC
TCAACCAAGTCATTCTGAGAATAGTGTATGCGGCGACCGAGTTGCTCTTGCCCGGCGTCAACACGGGATA
ATACCGCGCCACATAGCAGAACTTTAAAAGTGCTCATCATTGGAAAACGTTCTTCGGGGCGAAAACTCTC
AAGGATCTTACCGCTGTTGAGATCCAGTTCGATGTAACCCACTCGTGCACCCAACTGATCTTCAGCATCT
TTTACTTTCACCAGCGTTTCTGGGTGAGCAAAAACAGGAAGGCAAAATGCCGCAAAAAAGGGAATAAGGG
CGACACGGAAATGTTGAATACTCATACTCTTCCTTTTTCAATATTATTGAAGCATTTATCAGGGTTATTG
TCTCATGAGCGGATACATATTTGAATGTATTTAGAAAAATAAACAAATAGGGGTTCCGCGCACATTTCCC
CGAAAAGTGCCACCTGACGTCTAAGAAACCATTATTATCATGACATTAACCTATAAAAATAGGCGTATCA
CGAGGCCCTTTCGT
